Addgene plasmid #147344: pAc5.1B-lambdaN-HA-DmCaf40_Q
Purpose: Insect Expression of DmCaf40
Depositing lab: Elisa Izaurralde. Depositing organization: Max Planck Institute for Developmental Biology. Publication: NOT10 and C2orf29/NOT11 form a conserved module of the CCR4-NOT complex that docks onto the NOT1 N-terminal domain. Bawankar P, Loh B, Wohlbold L, Schmidt S, Izaurralde E. RNA Biol. 2013 Feb;10(2):228-44. doi: 10.4161/rna.23018. Epub 2013 Jan 9. PubMed 23303381.
Backbone
  Vector backbone: Unknown
  Vector type: Insect Expression
Growth in bacteria
  Bacterial resistance: Ampicillin, 100 μg/mL
  Growth temperature: 37°C
  Growth strain: DH5alpha
  Copy number: Low Copy
Gene/Insert
  Gene/Insert name: DmCaf40
  Species: D. melanogaster (fly)
  Entrez Gene: Rcd-1 (a.k.a. Dmel_CG14213, CAF40, CG14213, Caf40, Dmel\CG14213, Drcd-1)
  Cloning method: Unknown
Terms and licenses: Academic/Nonprofit Terms; Industry Terms: Not Available to Industry
Depositor comments: ORF extracted from NCBI: NM_167675.1 Plasmids from this collection were made available to the research community and donated after the lab closed. Please note that the sequence provided by the depositing laboratory may be theoretical/predicted or based on Sanger sequencing results. There may be discrepancies between sequencing results obtained by Addgene and the depositor sequence. If an Addgene verified sequence is not available, please contact before placing your order to request that our lab fully sequence the plasmid.
How to cite: pAc5.1B-lambdaN-HA-DmCaf40_Q was a gift from Elisa Izaurralde (Addgene plasmid # 147344 ; http://n2t.net/addgene:147344 ; RRID:Addgene_147344)
