[The description below was written by a language model from this plasmid's Addgene catalogue record and pLannotate feature annotations shown in this document.]
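Description:
pAc5.1B-lambdaN-HA-DmCaf40_Q is a 6,375-nt insect expression plasmid for producing Drosophila melanogaster Caf40 (the Rcd-1/CG14213 gene product, a subunit of the CCR4-NOT deadenylase complex) in fly cells. The catalogue lists the backbone as unknown, although the name and the annotated parts point to a pAc5.1-type vector. In bacteria it is maintained through a ColE1/pUC-type origin and selected with ampicillin via the bla gene and its own promoter. The record describes it as low copy despite the origin annotation. A tetracycline-resistance fragment and a small SV40 large T fragment are also detected, and appear to be non-functional backbone remnants.

Expression is driven by the strong constitutive actin 5C promoter and terminated by an SV40 polyadenylation signal. Directly downstream of the promoter is a fragment of the bacteriophage lambda N protein, followed by the Caf40 open reading frame. The annotation tool labelled this ORF by homology to human CNOT9, but the record gives the species as fly, with the ORF taken from an NCBI reference transcript. The name indicates an HA epitope between the lambdaN peptide and Caf40, though this tag was not called in the feature table. A vector-encoded V5 tag lies after the insert, and the record does not show whether it is in frame or excluded by a stop codon.

The lambdaN peptide binds BoxB RNA hairpins, so fusions of this kind are typically used in tethering assays, in which the protein is recruited to a BoxB-containing reporter mRNA to test its effect on mRNA stability or translation. The HA tag allows detection or immunoprecipitation. The meaning of the "_Q" suffix is not stated.
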