Features (pLannotate 1.2.2; 10 found; start..end, strand, type, name):
     56..2568    +  promoter       Ac5 promoter: Drosophila melanogaster actin 5C promoter
   2588..2737    +  CDS            N (fragment): REGN_LAMBD - Experimental evidence at protein level: Swiss-Prot protein existence level 1. Plays a role as a transcriptional antitermination factor that allows the virus to initiate its lytic phase. Activates expression of the delayed viral early genes by modifying host RNA polymerase (RNAP) into a form that is resistant to termination signals. This antitermination function requires the host NusA protein which serves to stabilize the interaction between antitermination protein N and host RNA polymerase. From Escherichia phage lambda (Bacteriophage lambda).
   2795..3625    +  CDS            CNOT9 (fragment): CNOT9_HUMAN - Also known as RCD1, RQCD1. Experimental evidence at protein level: Swiss-Prot protein existence level 1. Component of the CCR4-NOT complex which is one of the major cellular mRNA deadenylases and is linked to various cellular processes including bulk mRNA degradation, miRNA-mediated repression, translational repression during translational initiation and general transcription regulation. Additional complex functions may be a consequence of its influence on mRNA expression. Involved in down- regulation of MYB- and JUN-dependent transcription. May play a role in cell differentiatio
   3660..3701    +  CDS            V5 tag: epitope tag from simian virus 5
   3801..3935    -  polyA_signal   SV40 poly(A) signal: SV40 polyadenylation signal
   3958..4042    -  CDS            large T antigen (fragment): large T antigen from SV40 (simian virus 40)
   4043..4513    +  CDS            TcR (fragment): tetracycline efflux protein; tet; confers resistance to tetracycline
   4557..5145    -  rep_origin     ori: high-copy-number ColE1/pMB1/pBR322/pUC origin of replication
   5316..6176    -  CDS            AmpR: β-lactamase; bla; confers resistance to ampicillin, carbenicillin, and related antibiotics
   6177..6281    -  promoter       AmpR promoter: bla
>Addgene plasmid #147344 | pAc5.1B-lambdaN-HA-DmCaf40_Q | depositor full sequence | sequence record 289791 | Full Sequence
CTTCAAGGAATTAATTCTATATTCTAAAAACACAAATGATACTTCTAAAAAAAATCATGAATGGCATCAA
CTCTGAATCAAATCTTTGCAGATGCACCTACTTCTCATTTCCACTGTCACATCATTTTTCCAGATCTCGC
TGCCTGTTATGTGGCCCACAAACCAAGACACGTTTTATGGCCATTAAAGCTGGCTGATCGTCGCCAAACA
CCAAATACATATCAATATGTACATTCGAGAAAGAAGCGATCAAAGAAGCGTCTTCGGGCGAGTAGGAGAA
TGCGGAGGAGAAGGAGAACGAGCTGATCTAGTATCTCTCCACAATCCAATGCCAACTGACCAACTGGCCA
TATTCGGAGCAATTTGAAGCCAATTTCCATCGCCTGGCGATCGCTCCATTCTTGGCTATATGTTTTTCAC
CGTTCCCGGGGCCATTTTCAAAGACTCGTCGGTAAGATAAGATTGTGTCACTCGCTGTCTCTCTTCATTT
GTCGAAGAATGCTGAGGAATTTCGCGATGACGTCGGCGAGTATTTTGAAGAATGAGAATAATTTGTATTT
ATACGAAAATCAGTTAGTGGAATTTTCTACAAAAACATGTTATCTATAGATAATTTTGTTGCAAAATATG
TTGACTATGACAAAGATTGTATGTATATACCTTTAATGTATTCTCATTTTCTTATGTATTTATAATGGCA
ATGATGATACTGATGATATTTTAAGATGATGCCAGACCACAGGCTGATTTCTGCGTCTTTTGCCGAACGC
AGTGCATGTGCGGTTGTTGTTTTTTGGAATAGTTTCAATTTTCGGACTGTCCGCTTTGATTTCAGTTTCT
TGGCTTATTCAAAAAGCAAAGTAAAGCCAAAAAAGCGAGATGGCAATACCAAATGCGGCAAAACGGTAGT
GGAAGGAAAGGGGTGCGGGGCAGCGGAAGGAAGGGTGGGGCGGGGCGTGGCGGGGTCTGTGGCTGGGCGC
GACGTCACCGACGTTGGAGCCACTCCTTTGACCATGTGTGCGTGTGTGTATTATTCGTGTCTCGCCACTC
GCCGGTTGTTTTTTTCTTTTTATCTCGCTCTCTCTAGCGCCATCTCGTACGCATGCTCAACGCACCGCAT
GTTGCCGTGTCCTTTATGCGTCATTTTGGCTCGAAATAGGCAATTATTTAAACAAAGATTAGTCAACGAA
AACGCTAAAATAAATAAGTCTACAATATGGTTACTTATTGCCATGTGTGTGCAGCCAACGATAGCAACAA
AAGCAACAACACAGTGGCTTTCCCTCTTTCACTTTTTGTTTGCAAGCGCGTGCGAGCAAGACGGCACGAC
CGGCAAACGCAATTACGCTGACAAAGAGCAGACGAAGTTTTGGCCGAAAAACATCAAGGCGCCTGATACG
AATGCATTTGCAATAACAATTGCGATATTTAATATTGTTTATGAAGCTGTTTGACTTCAAAACACACAAA
AAAAAAAATAAAACAAATTATTTGAAAGAGAATTAGGAATCGGACAGCTTATCGTTACGGGCTAACAGCA
CACCGAGACGAAATAGCTTACCTGACGTCACAGCCTCTGGAAGAACTGCCGCCAAGCAGAGAGAGAGAGA
AAAAGAGGGAGAGCAGCTTAGACCGCATGTGCTTGTGTGTGAGGCGTCTCTCTCTTCGTCTCCTGTTTGC
GCAAACGCATAGACTGCACTGAGAAAATCGATTACCTATTTTTTATGAATGAATATTTGCACTATTACTA
TTCAAAACTATTAAGATAGCAATCACATTCAATAGCCAAATACTATACCACCTGAGCGATGCAACGAAAT
GATCAATTTGAGCAAAAATGCTGCATATTTAGGACGGCATCATTATAGAAATGCTTCTTGCTGTGTACTT
TTCTCTCGTCTGGCAGCTGTTTCGCCGTTATTGTTAAAACCGGCTTAAGTTAGGTGTGTTTTCTACGACT
AGTGATGCCCCTACTAGAAGATGTGTGTTGCACAAATGTCCCTGAATAACCAATTTGAAGTGCAGATAGC
AGTAAACGTAAGCTAATATGAATATTATTTAACTGTAATGTTTTAATATCGCTGGACATTACTAATAAAC
CCACTATAAACACATGTACATATGTATGTTTTGGCATACAATGAGTAGTTGGGGAAAAAATGTGTAAAAG
CACCGTGACCATCACAGCATAAAGATAACCAGCTGAAGTATCGAATATGAGTAACCCCCAAATTGAATCA
CATGCCGCAACTGATAGGACCCATGGAAGTACACTCTTCATGGCGATATACAAGACACACACAAGCACGA
ACACCCAGTTGCGGAGGAAATTCTCCGTAAATGAAAACCCAATCGGCGAACAATTCATACCCATATATGG
TAAAAGTTTTGAACGCGACTTGAGAGCGGAGAGCATTGCGGCTGATAAGGTTTTAGCGCTAAGCGGGCTT
TATAAAACGGGCTGCGGGACCAGTTTTCATATCACTACCGTTTGAGTTCTTGTGCTGTGTGGATACTCCT
CCCGACACAAAGCCGCTCCATCAGCCAGCAGTCGTCTAATCCAGAGACCCCGGATCGGGGTACCAACATG
GACGCACAAACACGACGACGTGAGCGTCGCGCTGAGAAACAAGCTCAATGGAAAGCTGCAAACGGTGGAT
CTCCTCCACATATGGCTTACCCATACGATGTTCCAGATTACGCTCCTCCAAGCTTAATTAAGATGAGTGC
TCAACCGAGTCCGCATATGAATCCTCAGCAGCAGCAGCAGCAGCAACAGCAGCAGCAGCAGACCGAGCAG
GAGAAGGTGTACCAGTGGATCAATGAGCTGGCCCATCCGGACACGCGTGAAACCGCTCTGCTCGAGCTAA
GCAAGAAGCGTGAGACGGACCTGGCCCCCATGCTGTGGAACAGCTTCGGGACCGCCTGCGCCCTGTTGCA
GGAGATTGTTAACATCTACCCATCGATAACGCCGCCCACTTTGACGGCCCACCAGTCGAACCGCGTGTGC
AACGCCCTGGCGCTGCTGCAGTGCGTCGCCTCGCACCCGGAGACTCGCACGGCCTTCCTGCAGGCCCAGA
TACCGCTGTACTTGTACCCTTTCTTGTCGACCACGTCCAAGACCAGGCCCTTCGAGTACTTGCGCCTGAC
CAGTTTGGGCGTGATTGGTGCTCTGGTCAAGACCGACGAACAGGAGGTGATCACCTTTCTGCTGACCACC
GAGATCGTGCCCCTTTGTCTGAGCATCATGGACAGCGGATCGGAGCTGAGCAAGACTGTGGCCACTTTCA
TCATCCAGAAGATCCTGCTCGATGAGTCGGGTCTGTCGTACATCTGCCAGACCTACGAACGCTTTTCGCA
CGTGGCCATCACCCTGGGCAAAATGGTCATCCAGCTGGCGAAGGATCCATGCGCCCGGCTGTTGAAGCAT
GTGGTGCGCTGCTATCTGCGTCTTTCGGACAATACACGCGCTCGCAAGGCCCTGGGACAGTGTCTGCCCG
ATCAGCTGCGTGACGGCACCTTTGCGCTGTGCCTGCAAGAGGACAAGTCGACCAAGCAGTGGCTGCAGAT
GCTGCTCAAGAACCTGGAACTCGGCGCCACTCCGCAGCAGATCGGCATGTCGCCACTGGGCTCCTAGTCT
AGAGGGCCCGCGGTTCGAAGGTAAGCCTATCCCTAACCCTCTCCTCGGTCTCGATTCTACGCGTACCGGT
CATCATCACCATCACCATTGAGTTTAAACCCGCTGATCAGCCTCGACTGTGCCTTCTAAGGCCTGAGCTC
GCTGATCAGCCTCGATCGAGGATCCAGACATGATAAGATACATTGATGAGTTTGGACAAACCACAACTAG
AATGCAGTGAAAAAAATGCTTTATTTGTGAAATTTGTGATGCTATTGCTTTATTTGTAACCATTATAAGC
TGCAATAAACAAGTTAACAACAACAATTGCATTCATTTTATGTTTCAGGTTCAGGGGGAGGTGTGGGAGG
TTTTTTAAAGCAAGTAAAACCTCTACAAATGTGGTATGGCTGATTATGATCAGTCGACCGATGCCCTTGA
GAGCCTTCAACCCAGTCAGCTCCTTCCGGTGGGCGCGGGGCATGACTATCGTCGCCGCACTTATGACTGT
CTTCTTTATCATGCAACTCGTAGGACAGGTGCCGGCAGCGCTCTGGGTCATTTTCGGCGAGGACCGCTTT
CGCTGGAGCGCGACGATGATCGGCCTGTCGCTTGCGGTATTCGGAATCTTGCACGCCCTCGCTCAAGCCT
TCGTCACTGGTCCCGCCACCAAACGTTTCGGCGAGAAGCAGGCCATTATCGCCGGCATGGCGGCCGACGC
GCTGGGCTACGTCTTGCTGGCGTTCGCGACGCGAGGCTGGATGGCCTTCCCCATTATGATTCTTCTCGCT
TCCGGCGGCATCGGGATGCCCGCGTTGCAGGCCATGCTGTCCAGGCAGGTAGATGACGACCATCAGGGAC
AGCTTCAAGGATCGCTCGCGGCTCTTACCAGCCAGCAAAAGGCCAGGAACCGTAAAAAGGCCGCGTTGCT
GGCGTTTTTCCATAGGCTCCGCCCCCCTGACGAGCATCACAAAAATCGACGCTCAAGTCAGAGGTGGCGA
AACCCGACAGGACTATAAAGATACCAGGCGTTTCCCCCTGGAAGCTCCCTCGTGCGCTCTCCTGTTCCGA
CCCTGCCGCTTACCGGATACCTGTCCGCCTTTCTCCCTTCGGGAAGCGTGGCGCTTTCTCAATGCTCACG
CTGTAGGTATCTCAGTTCGGTGTAGGTCGTTCGCTCCAAGCTGGGCTGTGTGCACGAACCCCCCGTTCAG
CCCGACCGCTGCGCCTTATCCGGTAACTATCGTCTTGAGTCCAACCCGGTAAGACACGACTTATCGCCAC
TGGCAGCAGCCACTGGTAACAGGATTAGCAGAGCGAGGTATGTAGGCGGTGCTACAGAGTTCTTGAAGTG
GTGGCCTAACTACGGCTACACTAGAAGGACAGTATTTGGTATCTGCGCTCTGCTGAAGCCAGTTACCTTC
GGAAAAAGAGTTGGTAGCTCTTGATCCGGCAAACAAACCACCGCTGGTAGCGGTGGTTTTTTTGTTTGCA
AGCAGCAGATTACGCGCAGAAAAAAAGGATCTCAAGAAGATCCTTTGATCTTTTCTACGGGGTCTGACGC
TCAGTGGAACGAAAACTCACGTTAAGGGATTTTGGTCATGAGATTATCAAAAAGGATCTTCACCTAGATC
CTTTTAAATTAAAAATGAAGTTTTAAATCAATCTAAAGTATATATGAGTAAACTTGGTCTGACAGTTACC
AATGCTTAATCAGTGAGGCACCTATCTCAGCGATCTGTCTATTTCGTTCATCCATAGTTGCCTGACTCCC
CGTCGTGTAGATAACTACGATACGGGAGGGCTTACCATCTGGCCCCAGTGCTGCAATGATACCGCGAGAC
CCACGCTCACCGGCTCCAGATTTATCAGCAATAAACCAGCCAGCCGGAAGGGCCGAGCGCAGAAGTGGTC
CTGCAACTTTATCCGCCTCCATCCAGTCTATTAATTGTTGCCGGGAAGCTAGAGTAAGTAGTTCGCCAGT
TAATAGTTTGCGCAACGTTGTTGCCATTGCTGCAGGCATCGTGGTGTCACGCTCGTCGTTTGGTATGGCT
TCATTCAGCTCCGGTTCCCAACGATCAAGGCGAGTTACATGATCCCCCATGTTGTGCAAAAAAGCGGTTA
GCTCCTTCGGTCCTCCGATCGTTGTCAGAAGTAAGTTGGCCGCAGTGTTATCACTCATGGTTATGGCAGC
ACTGCATAATTCTCTTACTGTCATGCCATCCGTAAGATGCTTTTCTGTGACTGGTGAGTACTCAACCAAG
TCATTCTGAGAATAGTGTATGCGGCGACCGAGTTGCTCTTGCCCGGCGTCAACACGGGATAATACCGCGC
CACATAGCAGAACTTTAAAAGTGCTCATCATTGGAAAACGTTCTTCGGGGCGAAAACTCTCAAGGATCTT
ACCGCTGTTGAGATCCAGTTCGATGTAACCCACTCGTGCACCCAACTGATCTTCAGCATCTTTTACTTTC
ACCAGCGTTTCTGGGTGAGCAAAAACAGGAAGGCAAAATGCCGCAAAAAAGGGAATAAGGGCGACACGGA
AATGTTGAATACTCATACTCTTCCTTTTTCAATATTATTGAAGCATTTATCAGGGTTATTGTCTCATGAG
CGGATACATATTTGAATGTATTTAGAAAAATAAACAAATAGGGGTTCCGCGCACATTTCCCCGAAAAGTG
CCACCTGACGTCTAAGAAACCATTATTATCATGACATTAACCTATAAAAATAGGCGTATCACGAGGCCCT
TTCGT
